Addgene plasmid #113561: BK beta1 ECFP
Purpose: mouse BK beta1 subunit in C-terminal translational frame with ECFP
Depositing lab: Robert Brenner. Depositing organization: University of Texas Health Science Center at San Antonio.
Backbone
  Vector backbone: ECFP-N1
  Backbone manufacturer: Clontech
  Modifications to backbone: Identical to beta1-EGFP plasmid (Addgene #113557) but with ECFP
  Vector type: Mammalian Expression
  Selectable markers: Neomycin (select with G418)
Growth in bacteria
  Bacterial resistance: Kanamycin, 50 μg/mL
  Growth temperature: 37°C
  Growth strain: DH5alpha
  Copy number: High Copy
Gene/Insert
  Gene/Insert name: Kcnmb1 (alt name: beta1)
  Species: M. musculus (mouse)
  Insert size (bp): 585
  Entrez Gene: Kcnmb1 (a.k.a. BKbeta1)
  Promoter: CMV
  Tag / fusion protein: ECFP (C terminal on backbone)
  Cloning method: Restriction Enzyme; 5′ cloning site unknown (unknown if destroyed)
  Sequencing primers: 5′ CMV
Terms and licenses: Academic/Nonprofit Terms; Industry Terms: Not Available to Industry
How to cite: BK beta1 ECFP was a gift from Robert Brenner (Addgene plasmid # 113561 ; http://n2t.net/addgene:113561 ; RRID:Addgene_113561)
