[The description below was written by a language model from this plasmid's Addgene catalogue record and pLannotate feature annotations shown in this document.]
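Description:
BK beta1 ECFP is a mammalian expression plasmid built on the Clontech ECFP-N1 backbone that encodes the mouse BK channel beta1 subunit (Kcnmb1) fused in frame at its C terminus to enhanced cyan fluorescent protein. The record describes it as identical to a sister beta1-EGFP construct except for the fluorescent protein. The 5,387-nt plasmid replicates in E. coli at high copy from a ColE1/pUC-type origin and also carries an f1 phage origin. A single Tn5 NeoR/KanR gene serves both hosts: a bacterial bla-type promoter drives it for kanamycin selection, and the SV40 enhancer/early promoter with an HSV TK polyadenylation signal drives it for G418 selection of stably transfected mammalian cells.

The expression cassette uses the human CMV immediate early enhancer and promoter. Between the promoter and the coding sequence lie remnants of an earlier subcloning step: multiple cloning site fragments, a T3 phage promoter and the Xenopus beta-globin 5′-UTR, a translational enhancer commonly found in vectors for in vitro transcription and oocyte expression. The Kcnmb1 open reading frame follows, joined through a short linker to mammalian codon-optimized ECFP, and the transcript ends at the SV40 poly(A) signal. The short large T antigen, ble and bGH poly(A) fragments in the annotation appear to be backbone remnants rather than functional parts. The 5′ cloning site is not recorded.

Kcnmb1 is a regulatory subunit of the calcium-activated KCNMA1 (maxiK) potassium channel that increases its apparent calcium and voltage sensitivity and slows its gating kinetics. The record states no specific application, but the design suits expressing a fluorescently labelled beta1 subunit in transfected cells, so that expression and localization can be followed by cyan fluorescence.
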