Features (pLannotate 1.2.2; 18 found; start..end, strand, type, name):
     61..364     +  enhancer       CMV enhancer: human cytomegalovirus immediate early enhancer
    365..568     +  promoter       CMV promoter: human cytomegalovirus (CMV) immediate early promoter
    591..618     +  misc_feature   MCS (fragment): multiple cloning site
    619..637     +  promoter       T3 promoter: promoter for bacteriophage T3 RNA polymerase
    659..701     +  5'UTR          Xenopus globin 5'-UTR: translational enhancer from the 5'-UTR of the major beta-globin gene of Xenopus laevis
    712..733     -  misc_feature   MCS (fragment): pBluescript multiple cloning site
    739..1311    +  CDS            Kcnmb1: KCMB1_MOUSE - Experimental evidence at protein level: Swiss-Prot protein existence level 1. Regulatory subunit of the calcium activated potassium KCNMA1 (maxiK) channel. Modulates the calcium sensitivity and gating kinetics of KCNMA1, thereby contributing to KCNMA1 channel diversity. Increases the apparent Ca(2+)/voltage sensitivity of the KCNMA1 channel. It also modifies KCNMA1 channel kinetics and alters its pharmacological properties. It slows down the activation and the deactivation kinetics of the channel. Acts as a negative regulator of smooth muscle contraction by enhancing the calcium
   1333..2052    +  CDS            ECFP: enhanced CFP mammalian codon-optimized
   2069..2152    +  CDS            large T antigen (fragment): large T antigen from SV40 (simian virus 40)
   2175..2296    +  polyA_signal   SV40 poly(A) signal: SV40 polyadenylation signal
   2330..2758    -  rep_origin     f1 ori (sequence partly withheld): f1 bacteriophage origin of replication; arrow indicates direction of (+) strand synthesis
   2785..2889    +  promoter       AmpR promoter: bla
   2891..3248    +  promoter       SV40 promoter: SV40 enhancer and early promoter
   3283..4077    +  CDS            NeoR/KanR: aminoglycoside phosphotransferase from Tn5; aph(3')-II (or nptII); confers resistance to neomycin, kanamycin, and G418 (Geneticin®)
   4098..4250    +  CDS            ble (fragment): BLE_KLEPN - Experimental evidence at protein level: Swiss-Prot protein existence level 1. Binding protein with a strong affinity to the bleomycin family of antibiotics. Binds to CL990; an antimitotic-antibiotic compound. From Klebsiella pneumoniae.
   4309..4356    +  polyA_signal   HSV TK poly(A) signal: herpes simplex virus thymidine kinase polyadenylation signal (Cole and Stacy, 1985)
   4447..4463    -  polyA_signal   bGH poly(A) signal (fragment): bovine growth hormone polyadenylation signal
   4685..5273    +  rep_origin     ori: high-copy-number ColE1/pMB1/pBR322/pUC origin of replication
>Addgene plasmid #113561 | BK beta1 ECFP | addgene full sequence | sequence record 218926 | Addgene NGS Result
TAGTTATTAATAGTAATCAATTACGGGGTCATTAGTTCATAGCCCATATATGGAGTTCCGCGTTACATAA
CTTACGGTAAATGGCCCGCCTGGCTGACCGCCCAACGACCCCCGCCCATTGACGTCAATAATGACGTATG
TTCCCATAGTAACGCCAATAGGGACTTTCCATTGACGTCAATGGGTGGAGTATTTACGGTAAACTGCCCA
CTTGGCAGTACATCAAGTGTATCATATGCCAAGTACGCCCCCTATTGACGTCAATGACGGTAAATGGCCC
GCCTGGCATTATGCCCAGTACATGACCTTATGGGACTTTCCTACTTGGCAGTACATCTACGTATTAGTCA
TCGCTATTACCATGGTGATGCGGTTTTGGCAGTACATCAATGGGCGTGGATAGCGGTTTGACTCACGGGG
ATTTCCAAGTCTCCACCCCATTGACGTCAATGGGAGTTTGTTTTGGCACCAAAATCAACGGGACTTTCCA
AAATGTCGTAACAACTCCGCCCCATTGACGCAAATGGGCGGTAGGCGTGTACGGTGGGAGGTCTATATAA
GCAGAGCTGGTTTAGTGAACCGTCAGATCCGCTAGCGCTACCGGACTCAGATCTCGAGAATTAACCCTCA
CTAAAGGGAACAAAAGCTGGGTACCCTTCTTGTTCTTTTTGCAGAAGCTCAGAATAAACGCTCAACTTTG
GCAGAGCTAGCGTCGACGGTATCGATAAGCTTGCCGCCATGGGGAAGAAGCTGGTGATGGCCCAGAAGCG
CGGAGAGACACGAGCCCTCTGCCTGGGAGTGGCAATGGTAGTGTGTGCTGCCATCACCTACTACGTCCTG
GGTACAACTGTGCTGCCCCTCTACCAGAAAAGTGTGTGGACCCAGGAATCCATATGTCACTTGATTGAAA
CTAATATCAAGGACCAGGAAGAGCTGGAGGGCAAGAAGGTGCCCCAGTACCCATGCCTTTGGGTCAATGT
ATCAGCTGTGGGCAGATGGGCCATGCTGTATCACACGGAAGACACTCGGGATCAAAACCAACAGTGCTCC
TATATCCCCAGGAACCTGGACAACTACCAGACAGCCTTGGCAGATGTGAAGAAGGTCAGAGCCAATTTCT
ATAAGCACCATGAATTCTATTGCCTTTCTGCACCTCAAGTCAACGAGACCAGCGTCGTGTACCAGCGCCT
CTACGGGCCCCAAGTCCTCCTCTTCTCCTTCTTCTGGCCCACCTTCCTGCTGACCGGGGGTCTTATTCTT
ATTGCCATGGTGAAGCTCAACAGGTCCCTATCCATCTTGGCGGCTCAGAAGAAGGATCCACCGGTCGCCA
CCATGGTGAGCAAGGGCGAGGAGCTGTTCACCGGGGTGGTGCCCATCCTGGTCGAGCTGGACGGCGACGT
AAACGGCCACAAGTTCAGCGTGTCCGGCGAGGGCGAGGGCGATGCCACCTACGGCAAGCTGACCCTGAAG
TTCATCTGCACCACCGGCAAGCTGCCCGTGCCCTGGCCCACCCTCGTGACCACCCTGACCTGGGGCGTGC
AGTGCTTCAGCCGCTACCCCGACCACATGAAGCAGCACGACTTCTTCAAGTCCGCCATGCCCGAAGGCTA
CGTCCAGGAGCGCACCATCTTCTTCAAGGACGACGGCAACTACAAGACCCGCGCCGAGGTGAAGTTCGAG
GGCGACACCCTGGTGAACCGCATCGAGCTGAAGGGCATCGACTTCAAGGAGGACGGCAACATCCTGGGGC
ACAAGCTGGAGTACAACTACATCAGCCACAACGTCTATATCACCGCCGACAAGCAGAAGAACGGCATCAA
GGCCAACTTCAAGATCCGCCACAACATCGAGGACGGCAGCGTGCAGCTCGCCGACCACTACCAGCAGAAC
ACCCCCATCGGCGACGGCCCCGTGCTGCTGCCCGACAACCACTACCTGAGCACCCAGTCCGCCCTGAGCA
AAGACCCCAACGAGAAGCGCGATCACATGGTCCTGCTGGAGTTCGTGACCGCCGCCGGGATCACTCTCGG
CATGGACGAGCTGTACAAGTAAAGCGGCCGCGACTCTAGATCATAATCAGCCATACCACATTTGTAGAGG
TTTTACTTGCTTTAAAAAACCTCCCACACCTCCCCCTGAACCTGAAACATAAAATGAATGCAATTGTTGT
TGTTAACTTGTTTATTGCAGCTTATAATGGTTACAAATAAAGCAATAGCATCACAAATTTCACAAATAAA
GCATTTTTTTCACTGCATTCTAGTTGTGGTTTGTCCAAACTCATCAATGTATCTTAAGGCGTAAATTGTA
AGCGTTAATATTTTGTTAAAATTCGCGTTAAATTTTTGTTAAATCAGCTCATTTTTTAACCAATAGGCCG
AAATCGGCAAAATCCCTTATAAATCAAAAGAATAGACCGAGATAGGGT
[37 nt withheld, positions 2429-2465]
AAAGAACGTGGACTCCAACGTCAAAGG
[49 nt withheld, positions 2493-2541]
T
[91 nt withheld, positions 2543-2633]
G
[124 nt withheld, positions 2635-2758]
CAGGTGGCACTTTTCGGGGAAATGTGCGCGGAACCCCTATTTGTTTATTTTTCTAAATACATTCAAATAT
GTATCCGCTCATGAGACAATAACCCTGATAAATGCTTCAATAATATTGAAAAAGGAAGAGTCCTGAGGCG
GAAAGAACCAGCTGTGGAATGTGTGTCAGTTAGGGTGTGGAAAGTCCCCAGGCTCCCCAGCAGGCAGAAG
TATGCAAAGCATGCATCTCAATTAGTCAGCAACCAGGTGTGGAAAGTCCCCAGGCTCCCCAGCAGGCAGA
AGTATGCAAAGCATGCATCTCAATTAGTCAGCAACCATAGTCCCGCCCCTAACTCCGCCCATCCCGCCCC
TAACTCCGCCCAGTTCCGCCCATTCTCCGCCCCATGGCTGACTAATTTTTTTTATTTATGCAGAGGCCGA
GGCCGCCTCGGCCTCTGAGCTATTCCAGAAGTAGTGAGGAGGCTTTTTTGGAGGCCTAGGCTTTTGCAAA
GATCGATCAAGAGACAGGATGAGGATCGTTTCGCATGATTGAACAAGATGGATTGCACGCAGGTTCTCCG
GCCGCTTGGGTGGAGAGGCTATTCGGCTATGACTGGGCACAACAGACAATCGGCTGCTCTGATGCCGCCG
TGTTCCGGCTGTCAGCGCAGGGGCGCCCGGTTCTTTTTGTCAAGACCGACCTGTCCGGTGCCCTGAATGA
ACTGCAAGACGAGGCAGCGCGGCTATCGTGGCTGGCCACGACGGGCGTTCCTTGCGCAGCTGTGCTCGAC
GTTGTCACTGAAGCGGGAAGGGACTGGCTGCTATTGGGCGAAGTGCCGGGGCAGGATCTCCTGTCATCTC
ACCTTGCTCCTGCCGAGAAAGTATCCATCATGGCTGATGCAATGCGGCGGCTGCATACGCTTGATCCGGC
TACCTGCCCATTCGACCACCAAGCGAAACATCGCATCGAGCGAGCACGTACTCGGATGGAAGCCGGTCTT
GTCGATCAGGATGATCTGGACGAAGAGCATCAGGGGCTCGCGCCAGCCGAACTGTTCGCCAGGCTCAAGG
CGAGCATGCCCGACGGCGAGGATCTCGTCGTGACCCATGGCGATGCCTGCTTGCCGAATATCATGGTGGA
AAATGGCCGCTTTTCTGGATTCATCGACTGTGGCCGGCTGGGTGTGGCGGACCGCTATCAGGACATAGCG
TTGGCTACCCGTGATATTGCTGAAGAGCTTGGCGGCGAATGGGCTGACCGCTTCCTCGTGCTTTACGGTA
TCGCCGCTCCCGATTCGCAGCGCATCGCCTTCTATCGCCTTCTTGACGAGTTCTTCTGAGCGGGACTCTG
GGGTTCGAAATGACCGACCAAGCGACGCCCAACCTGCCATCACGAGATTTCGATTCCACCGCCGCCTTCT
ATGAAAGGTTGGGCTTCGGAATCGTTTTCCGGGACGCCGGCTGGATGATCCTCCAGCGCGGGGATCTCAT
GCTGGAGTTCTTCGCCCACCCTAGGGGGAGGCTAACTGAAACACGGAAGGAGACAATACCGGAAGGAACC
CGCGCTATGACGGCAATAAAAAGACAGAATAAAACGCACGGTGTTGGGTCGTTTGTTCATAAACGCGGGG
TTCGGTCCCAGGGCTGGCACTCTGTCGATACCCCACCGAGACCCCATTGGGGCCAATACGCCCGCGTTTC
TTCCTTTTCCCCACCCCACCCCCCAAGTTCGGGTGAAGGCCCAGGGCTCGCAGCCAACGTCGGGGCGGCA
GGCCCTGCCATAGCCTCAGGTTACTCATATATACTTTAGATTGATTTAAAACTTCATTTTTAATTTAAAA
GGATCTAGGTGAAGATCCTTTTTGATAATCTCATGACCAAAATCCCTTAACGTGAGTTTTCGTTCCACTG
AGCGTCAGACCCCGTAGAAAAGATCAAAGGATCTTCTTGAGATCCTTTTTTTCTGCGCGTAATCTGCTGC
TTGCAAACAAAAAAACCACCGCTACCAGCGGTGGTTTGTTTGCCGGATCAAGAGCTACCAACTCTTTTTC
CGAAGGTAACTGGCTTCAGCAGAGCGCAGATACCAAATACTGTTCTTCTAGTGTAGCCGTAGTTAGGCCA
CCACTTCAAGAACTCTGTAGCACCGCCTACATACCTCGCTCTGCTAATCCTGTTACCAGTGGCTGCTGCC
AGTGGCGATAAGTCGTGTCTTACCGGGTTGGACTCAAGACGATAGTTACCGGATAAGGCGCAGCGGTCGG
GCTGAACGGGGGGTTCGTGCACACAGCCCAGCTTGGAGCGAACGACCTACACCGAACTGAGATACCTACA
GCGTGAGCTATGAGAAAGCGCCACGCTTCCCGAAGGGAGAAAGGCGGACAGGTATCCGGTAAGCGGCAGG
GTCGGAACAGGAGAGCGCACGAGGGAGCTTCCAGGGGGAAACGCCTGGTATCTTTATAGTCCTGTCGGGT
TTCGCCACCTCTGACTTGAGCGTCGATTTTTGTGATGCTCGTCAGGGGGGCGGAGCCTATGGAAAAACGC
CAGCAACGCGGCCTTTTTACGGTTCCTGGCCTTTTGCTGGCCTTTTGCTCACATGTTCTTTCCTGCGTTA
TCCCCTGATTCTGTGGATAACCGTATTACCGCCATGCAT
